>Addgene plasmid #178818 | pFastBacMam8_N_Flag_3C | addgene full sequence | sequence record 351926 | Addgene NGS Result
CCATTCGCCATTCAGGCTGCAAATAAGCGTTGATATTCAGTCAATTACAAACATTAATAACGAAGAGATG
ACAGAAAAATTTTCATTCTGTGACAGAGAAAAAGTAGCCGAAGATGACGGTTTGTCACATGGAGTTGGCA
GGATGTTTGATTAAAAACATAACAGGAAGAAAAATGCCCCGCTGTGGGCGGACAAAATAGTTGGGAACTG
GGAGGGGTGGAAATGGAGTTTTTAAGGATTATTTAGGGAAGAGTGACAAAATAGATGGGAACTGGGTGTA
GCGTCGTAAGCTAATACGAAAATTAAAAATGACAAAATAGTTTGGAACTAGATTTCACTTATCTGGTTCG
GATCTCCTAGGCTCAAGCAGTGATCAGATCCAGACATGATAAGATACATTGATGAGTTTGGACAAACCAC
AACTAGAATGCAGTGAAAAAAATGCTTTATTTGTGAAATTTGTGATGCTATTGCTTTATTTGTAACCATT
ATAAGCTGCAATAAACAAGTTAACAACAACAATTGCATTCATTTTATGTTTCAGGTTCAGGGGGAGGTGT
GGGAGGTTTTTTAAAGCAAGTAAAACCTCTACAAATGTGGTATGGCTGATTATGATCCTCTAGTACTTCT
CGACAAGCTTGGTACCCCTAGGAGATCTTCAATATTGGCCATTAGCCATATTATTCATTGGTTATATAGC
ATAAATCAATATTGGCTATTGGCCATTGCATACGTTGTATCTATATCATAATATGTACATTTATATTGGC
TCATGTCCAATATGACCGCCATGTTGGCATTGATTATTGACTAGTTATTAATAGTAATCAATTACGGGGT
CATTAGTTCATAGCCCATATATGGAGTTCCGCGTTACATAACTTACGGTAAATGGCCCGCCTGGCTGACC
GCCCAACGACCCCCGCCCATTGACGTCAATAATGACGTATGTTCCCATAGTAACGCCAATAGGGACTTTC
CATTGACGTCAATGGGTGGAGTATTTACGGTAAACTGCCCACTTGGCAGTACATCAAGTGTATCATATGC
CAAGTCCGCCCCCTATTGACGTCAATGACGGTAAATGGCCCGCCTGGCATTATGCCCAGTACATGACCTT
ACGGGACTTTCCTACTTGGCAGTACATCTACGTATTAGTCATCGCTATTACCATGGTGATGCGGTTTTGG
CAGTACACCAATGGGCGTGGATAGCGGTTTGACTCACGGGGATTTCCAAGTCTCCACCCCATTGACGTCA
ATGGGAGTTTGTTTTGGCACCAAAATCAACGGGACTTTCCAAAATGTCGTAATAACCCCGCCCCGTTGAC
GCAAATGGGCGGTAGGCGTGTACGGTGGGAGGTCTATATAAGCAGAGCTCGTTTAGTGAACCGTCAGATC
ACTAGAAGCTTTATTGCGGTAGTTTATCACAGTTAAATTGCTAACGCAGTCAGTGCTTCTGACACAACAG
TCTCGAACTTAAGCTGCAGAAGTTGGTCGTGAGGCACTGGGCAGGTAAGTATCAAGGTTACAAGACAGGT
TTAAGGAGACCAATAGAAACTGGGCTTGTCGAGACAGAGAAGACTCTTGCGTTTCTGATAGGCACCTATT
GGTCTTACTGACATCCACTTTGCCTTTCTCTCCACAGGTGTCCACTCCCAGTTCAATTACAGCTCTTAAG
GCTAGAGTACTTAATACGACTCACTATAGGGATCGCCGGCACCATGGGTGACTACAAGGACGACGACGAC
AAGAGCAGCGGCATGGGCAGCAGCTTGGAAGTTCTGTTTCAAGGGCCAGCTAGCGAATTCGTCGACTCTA
GACTCGAGGCATGCGCGGCCGCATAGAATCAACCTCTGGATTACAAAATTTGTGAAAGATTGACTGGTAT
TCTTAACTATGTTGCTCCTTTTACGCTATGTGGATACGCTGCTTTAATGCCTTTGTATCATGCTATTGCT
TCCCGTATGGCTTTCATTTTCTCCTCCTTGTATAAATCCTGGTTGCTGTCTCTTTATGAGGAGTTGTGGC
CCGTTGTCAGGCAACGTGGCGTGGTGTGCACTGTGTTTGCTGACGCAACCCCCACTGGTTGGGGCATTGC
CACCACCTGTCAGCTCCTTTCCGGGACTTTCGCTTTCCCCCTCCCTATTGCCACGGCGGAACTCATCGCC
GCCTGCCTTGCCCGCTGCTGGACAGGGGCTCGGCTGTTGGGCACTGACAATTCCGTGGTGTTGTCGGGGA
AGCTGACGTCCTTTCCATGGCTGCTCGCCTGTGTTGCCACCTGGATTCTGCGCGGGACGTCCTTCTGCTA
CGTCCCTTCGGCCCTCAATCCAGCGGACCTTCCTTCCCGCGGCCTGCTGCCGGCTCTGCGGCCTCTTCCG
CGTCTTCGCCTTCGCCCTCAGACGAGTCGGATCTCCCTTTGGGCCGCCTCCCCGCCTGAGACATGATAAG
ATACATTGATGAGTTTGGACAAACCACAACTAGAATGCAGTGAAAAAAATGCTTTATTTGTGAAATTTGT
GATGCTATTGCTTTATTTGTAACCATTATAAGCTGCAATAAACAAGTTAACAACAACAATTGCATTCATT
TTATGTTTCAGGTTCAGGGGGAGATGTGGGAGGTTTTTTAAAGCAAGTAAAACCTCTACAAATGTGGTAG
GATCCGCGCCCGATGGTGGGACGGTATGAATAATCCGGAATATTTATAGGTTTTTTTATTACAAAACTGT
TACGAAAACAGTAAAATACTTATTTATTTGCGAGATGGTTATCATTTTAATTATCTCCATGATCTATTAA
TATTCCGGAGTATACGTAGCCAACCACTAGAACTATAGCTAGAGTCCTGGGCGAACAAACGATGCTCGCC
TTCCAGAAAACCGAGGATGCGAACCACTTCATCCGGGGTCAGCACCACCGGCAAGCGCCGCGACGGCCGA
GGTCTTCCGATCTCCTGAAGCCAGGGCAGATCCGTGCACAGCACCTTGCCGTAGAAGAACAGCAAGGCCG
CCAATGCCTGACGATGCGTGGAGACCGAAACCTTGCGCTCGTTCGCCAGCCAGGACAGAAATGCCTCGAC
TTCGCTGCTGCCCAAGGTTGCCGGGTGACGCACACCGTGGAAACGGATGAAGGCACGAACCCAGTTGACA
TAAGCCTGTTCGGTTCGTAAACTGTAATGCAAGTAGCGTATGCGCTCACGCAACTGGTCCAGAACCTTGA
CCGAACGCAGCGGTGGTAACGGCGCAGTGGCGGTTTTCATGGCTTGTTATGACTGTTTTTTTGTACAGTC
TATGCCTCGGGCATCCAAGCAGCAAGCGCGTTACGCCGTGGGTCGATGTTTGATGTTATGGAGCAGCAAC
GATGTTACGCAGCAGGGCAGTCGCCCTAAAACAAAGTTAGGTGGCTCAAGTATGGGCATCATTCGCACAT
GTAGGCTCGGCCCTGACCAAGTCAAATCCATGCGGGCTGCTCTTGATCTTTTCGGTCGTGAGTTCGGAGA
CGTAGCCACCTACTCCCAACATCAGCCGGACTCCGATTACCTCGGGAACTTGCTCCGTAGTAAGACATTC
ATCGCGCTTGCTGCCTTCGACCAAGAAGCGGTTGTTGGCGCTCTCGCGGCTTACGTTCTGCCCAAGTTTG
AGCAGCCGCGTAGTGAGATCTATATCTATGATCTCGCAGTCTCCGGCGAGCACCGGAGGCAGGGCATTGC
CACCGCGCTCATCAATCTCCTCAAGCATGAGGCCAACGCGCTTGGTGCTTATGTGATCTACGTGCAAGCA
GATTACGGTGACGATCCCGCAGTGGCTCTCTATACAAAGTTGGGCATACGGGAAGAAGTGATGCACTTTG
ATATCGACCCAAGTACCGCCACCTAACAATTCGTTCAAGCCGAGATCGGCTTCCCGGCCGCGGAGTTGTT
CGGTAAATTGTCACAACGCCGCGAATATAGTCTTTACCATGCCCTTGGCCACGCCCCTCTTTAATACGAC
GGGCAATTTGCACTTCAGAAAATGAAGAGTTTGCTTTAGCCATAACAAAAGTCCAGTATGCTTTTTCACA
GCATAACTGGACTGATTTCAGTTTACAACTATTCTGTCTAGTTTAAGACTTTATTGTCATAGTTTAGATC
TATTTTGTTCAGTTTAAGACTTTATTGTCCGCCCACACCCGCTTACGCAGGGCATCCATTTATTACTCAA
CCGTAACCGATTTTGCCAGGTTACGCGGCTGGTCTATGCGGTGTGAAATACCGCACAGATGCGTAAGGAG
AAAATACCGCATCAGGCGCTCTTCCGCTTCCTCGCTCACTGACTCGCTGCGCTCGGTCGTTCGGCTGCGG
CGAGCGGTATCAGCTCACTCAAAGGCGGTAATACGGTTATCCACAGAATCAGGGGATAACGCAGGAAAGA
ACATGTGAGCAAAAGGCCAGCAAAAGGCCAGGAACCGTAAAAAGGCCGCGTTGCTGGCGTTTTTCCATAG
GCTCCGCCCCCCTGACGAGCATCACAAAAATCGACGCTCAAGTCAGAGGTGGCGAAACCCGACAGGACTA
TAAAGATACCAGGCGTTTCCCCCTGGAAGCTCCCTCGTGCGCTCTCCTGTTCCGACCCTGCCGCTTACCG
GATACCTGTCCGCCTTTCTCCCTTCGGGAAGCGTGGCGCTTTCTCATAGCTCACGCTGTAGGTATCTCAG
TTCGGTGTAGGTCGTTCGCTCCAAGCTGGGCTGTGTGCACGAACCCCCCGTTCAGCCCGACCGCTGCGCC
TTATCCGGTAACTATCGTCTTGAGTCCAACCCGGTAAGACACGACTTATCGCCACTGGCAGCAGCCACTG
GTAACAGGATTAGCAGAGCGAGGTATGTAGGCGGTGCTACAGAGTTCTTGAAGTGGTGGCCTAACTACGG
CTACACTAGAAGAACAGTATTTGGTATCTGCGCTCTGCTGAAGCCAGTTACCTTCGGAAAAAGAGTTGGT
AGCTCTTGATCCGGCAAACAAACCACCGCTGGTAGCGGTGGTTTTTTTGTTTGCAAGCAGCAGATTACGC
GCAGAAAAAAAGGATCTCAAGAAGATCCTTTGATCTTTTCTACGGGGTCTGACGCTCAGTGGAACGAAAA
CTCACGTTAAGGGATTTTGGTCATGAGATTATCAAAAAGGATCTTCACCTAGATCCTTTTAAATTAAAAA
TGAAGTTTTAAATCAATCTAAAGTATATATGAGTAAACTTGGTCTGACAGTTACCAATGCTTAATCAGTG
AGGCACCTATCTCAGCGATCTGTCTATTTCGTTCATCCATAGTTGCCTGACTCCCCGTCGTGTAGATAAC
TACGATACGGGAGGGCTTACCATCTGGCCCCAGTGCTGCAATGATACCGCGAGACCCACGCTCACCGGCT
CCAGATTTATCAGCAATAAACCAGCCAGCCGGAAGGGCCGAGCGCAGAAGTGGTCCTGCAACTTTATCCG
CCTCCATCCAGTCTATTAATTGTTGCCGGGAAGCTAGAGTAAGTAGTTCGCCAGTTAATAGTTTGCGCAA
CGTTGTTGCCATTGCTACAGGCATCGTGGTGTCACGCTCGTCGTTTGGTATGGCTTCATTCAGCTCCGGT
TCCCAACGATCAAGGCGAGTTACATGATCCCCCATGTTGTGCAAAAAAGCGGTTAGCTCCTTCGGTCCTC
CGATCGTTGTCAGAAGTAAGTTGGCCGCAGTGTTATCACTCATGGTTATGGCAGCACTGCATAATTCTCT
TACTGTCATGCCATCCGTAAGATGCTTTTCTGTGACTGGTGAGTACTCAACCAAGTCATTCTGAGAATAG
TGTATGCGGCGACCGAGTTGCTCTTGCCCGGCGTCAATACGGGATAATACCGCGCCACATAGCAGAACTT
TAAAAGTGCTCATCATTGGAAAACGTTCTTCGGGGCGAAAACTCTCAAGGATCTTACCGCTGTTGAGATC
CAGTTCGATGTAACCCACTCGTGCACCCAACTGATCTTCAGCATCTTTTACTTTCACCAGCGTTTCTGGG
TGAGCAAAAACAGGAAGGCAAAATGCCGCAAAAAAGGGAATAAGGGCGACACGGAAATGTTGAATACTCA
TACTCTTCCTTTTTCAATATTATTGAAGCATTTATCAGGGTTATTGTCTCATGAGCGGATACATATTTGA
ATGTATTTAGAAAAATAAACAAATAGGGGTTCCGCGCACATTTCCCCGAAAAGTGCCACCTAAATTGTAA
GCGTTAATATTTTGTTAAAATTCGCGTTAAATTTTTGTTAAATCAGCTCATTTTTTAACCAATAGGCCGA
AATCGGCAAAATCCCTTATAAATCAAAAGAATAGACCGAGATAGGGT
[37 nt withheld, positions 6348-6384]
AAGAACGTGGACTCCAACGTCAAAGG
[49 nt withheld, positions 6411-6459]
T
[91 nt withheld, positions 6461-6551]
G
[124 nt withheld, positions 6553-6676]
C
Features (pLannotate 1.2.2; 22 found; start..end, strand, type, name):
      4..20      -  CDS            lacZα (fragment): LacZα fragment of β-galactosidase; lacZ fragment
    183..348     +  mobile_element Tn7L: mini-Tn7 element (left end of the Tn7 transposon) Tn7
    377..511     -  polyA_signal   SV40 poly(A) signal: SV40 polyadenylation signal
    534..617     -  CDS            large T antigen (fragment): large T antigen from SV40 (simian virus 40)
    798..1175    +  enhancer       CMV enhancer: human cytomegalovirus immediate early enhancer
   1177..1376    +  promoter       CMV promoter: human cytomegalovirus (CMV) immediate early promoter
   1515..1647    +  intron         chimeric intron: chimera between introns from human β-globin and immunoglobulin heavy chain genes
   1692..1710    +  promoter       T7 promoter: promoter for bacteriophage T7 RNA polymerase
   1733..1753    +  CDS            FLAG (fragment): FLAG® epitope tag, followed by an enterokinase cleavage site
   1847..2435    +  misc_feature   WPRE: woodchuck hepatitis virus posttranscriptional regulatory element
   2447..2568    -  polyA_signal   SV40 poly(A) signal: SV40 polyadenylation signal
   2591..2659    -  CDS            large T antigen (fragment): large T antigen from SV40 (simian virus 40)
   2702..2793    -  promoter       polyhedrin promoter: polh from Autographa californica; promoter for the baculovirus polyhedrin gene
   2820..3167    +  CDS            YPR2_ECOLX (fragment): Protein predicted: Swiss-Prot protein existence level 4. From Escherichia coli.
   3145..3173    +  promoter       Pc promoter: intI1 (promoter lies within the coding sequence); class 1 integron promoter
   3343..3876    +  CDS            GmR: gentamycin acetyltransferase; aacC1; confers resistance to gentamycin
   3943..4167    +  mobile_element Tn7R: mini-Tn7 element (right end of the Tn7 transposon) Tn7
   4235..4286    +  misc_feature   bom (fragment): basis of mobility region from pBR322
   4472..5060    -  rep_origin     ori: high-copy-number ColE1/pMB1/pBR322/pUC origin of replication
   5231..6091    -  CDS            AmpR: β-lactamase; bla; confers resistance to ampicillin, carbenicillin, and related antibiotics
   6092..6196    -  promoter       AmpR promoter: bla
   6222..6676    -  rep_origin     f1 ori (sequence partly withheld): f1 bacteriophage origin of replication; arrow indicates direction of (+) strand synthesis
