[The description below was written by a language model from this plasmid's Addgene catalogue record and pLannotate feature annotations shown in this document.]
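Description:
pFastBacMam8_N_Flag_3C is an empty BacMam-type donor vector built on the pFastBac1 backbone, intended for producing recombinant proteins in mammalian cells by baculovirus-mediated gene transfer. In E. coli it is maintained as a high-copy plasmid through a ColE1/pUC-type origin and selected with ampicillin (AmpR with its bla promoter); an f1 origin is also present. The expression cassette and a gentamicin resistance gene (GmR, driven by the integron Pc promoter) lie between the Tn7L and Tn7R ends of a mini-Tn7 element. This arrangement allows site-specific transposition of the whole segment into a baculovirus shuttle genome (bacmid) in a suitable E. coli host. The tetracycline and kanamycin markers listed in the catalogue are not found in the annotated plasmid and presumably relate to that bacmid-generating strain rather than to this vector.

The payload is a mammalian expression cassette added as a synthetic fragment. It comprises the CMV enhancer and immediate-early promoter, a chimeric β-globin/immunoglobulin intron, a T7 promoter, an N-terminal FLAG tag, a WPRE to enhance transcript stability and expression, and an SV40 polyadenylation signal. The catalogue states that the FLAG tag is followed by a 3C protease cleavage site, which would allow tag removal after affinity purification, although the feature table annotates only the FLAG portion. The original polyhedrin promoter of pFastBac1 is still annotated, in the opposite orientation to the CMV cassette, and a second SV40 poly(A) signal sits near Tn7L. No gene is present; coding sequences of interest are inserted downstream of the tag by Gibson assembly. The resulting baculovirus is then used to transduce mammalian cells, where CMV drives expression of the FLAG-tagged protein.
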