Addgene plasmid #178818: pFastBacMam8_N_Flag_3C
Purpose: (Empty Backbone) Baculovirus gene transfer into Mammalian cells to product recombinant proteins.
Depositing lab: Kazuhiro Abe. Depositing organization: Nagoya University.
Backbone
  Vector backbone: pFastBac1
  Backbone manufacturer: Invitrogen
  Backbone size (bp): 6696
  Modifications to backbone: Synthetic DNA fragment containing CMV promoter, WPRE, and SV40 poly(A) signal was inserted into the vector for mammalian expression.
  Vector type: Mammalian Expression
  Promoter: CMV
  Selectable markers: Gentamicin ; Tetracycline, Kanamycin
  Tag / fusion protein: Flag, 3C (N terminal on backbone)
Growth in bacteria
  Bacterial resistance: Ampicillin, 100 μg/mL
  Growth temperature: 37°C
  Growth strain: DH5alpha
  Copy number: High Copy
Gene/Insert
  Cloning method: Gibson Cloning
Terms and licenses: Academic/Nonprofit Terms; Industry Terms: Not Available to Industry
How to cite: pFastBacMam8_N_Flag_3C was a gift from Kazuhiro Abe (Addgene plasmid # 178818 ; http://n2t.net/addgene:178818 ; RRID:Addgene_178818)
